Addgene plasmid #212952: TALED_Left-ND6-1397N
Purpose: Expresses TALED_Left-ND6-1397N in mammalian cells
Depositing lab: Jin-Soo Kim. Depositing organization: Seoul National University. Publication: Engineering TALE-linked deaminases to facilitate precision adenine base editing in mitochondrial DNA. Cho SI, Lim K, Hong S, Lee J, Kim A, Lim CJ, Ryou S, Lee JM, Mok YG, Chung E, Kim S, Han S, Cho SM, Kim J, Kim EK, Nam KH, Oh Y, Choi M, An TH, Oh KJ, Lee S, Lee H, Kim JS. Cell. 2024 Jan 4;187(1):95-109.e26. doi: 10.1016/j.cell.2023.11.035. PubMed 38181745.
Backbone
  Vector backbone: pCMV
  Total vector size (bp): 6477
  Vector type: Mammalian Expression
Growth in bacteria
  Bacterial resistance: Ampicillin, 100 μg/mL
  Growth temperature: 37°C
  Growth strain: DH5alpha
  Copy number: High Copy
Gene/Insert
  Gene/Insert name: TALED_Left-ND6-1397N
  Species: Synthetic
  Insert size (bp): 2751
  Cloning method: Gibson Cloning
  Sequencing primers: 5′ CGCAAATGGGCGGTAGGCGTG; 3′ TAGAAGGCACAGTCGAGG
Terms and licenses: Academic/Nonprofit Terms; Industry Terms: Not Available to Industry
How to cite: TALED_Left-ND6-1397N was a gift from Jin-Soo Kim (Addgene plasmid # 212952 ; http://n2t.net/addgene:212952 ; RRID:Addgene_212952)
