[The description below was written by a language model from this plasmid's Addgene catalogue record and pLannotate feature annotations shown in this document.]
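Description:
TALED_Left-ND6-1397N is a 6,477 bp mammalian expression plasmid on a pCMV backbone that encodes one arm of a TALE-linked deaminase (TALED), a programmable tool for adenine base editing in mitochondrial DNA. It is maintained in E. coli through a high-copy ColE1/pUC-type origin and selected with ampicillin via the β-lactamase gene and its native promoter. The annotation also picks up short remnants of an SV40 promoter, a bleomycin-resistance (ble) gene and an SV40 poly(A) signal, along with lac promoter/operator and lacI fragments. These are only partial, so the plasmid does not appear to carry an intact mammalian selection marker and is best suited to transient transfection.

The 2,751 bp synthetic insert is driven by the CMV immediate early enhancer and promoter and terminated by the bGH polyadenylation signal, with T7 and SP6 promoters flanking the cassette. The reading frame begins with a fragment of human SOD2, which presumably serves as a mitochondrial targeting sequence, followed by an HA epitope tag for detection. Next comes a TALE DNA-binding domain, annotated through its similarity to Xanthomonas AvrBs3. Only the N-terminal part is called, and the unannotated stretch that follows most likely holds the repeat array. The frame ends with a fragment of DddA, the double-stranded DNA deaminase toxin from Burkholderia cenocepacia. The name suggests this is the N-terminal half of DddA split at position 1397, carried on the left TALE directed at the mitochondrial ND6 gene. No adenine deaminase is annotated here, so this arm would be co-expressed with a matching right-hand construct, which is not described in the record, to reconstitute editing activity at the target site.
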