Features (pLannotate 1.2.2; 21 found; start..end, strand, type, name):
     28..80      -  misc_feature   bom (fragment): basis of mobility region from pBR322
    235..614     +  enhancer       CMV enhancer: human cytomegalovirus immediate early enhancer
    615..818     +  promoter       CMV promoter: human cytomegalovirus (CMV) immediate early promoter
    814..847     +  LTR            5' LTR (truncated) (fragment): truncated 5' long terminal repeat (LTR) from HIV-1
    863..881     +  promoter       T7 promoter: promoter for bacteriophage T7 RNA polymerase
    891..989     +  CDS            SOD2 (fragment): SODM_HUMAN - Experimental evidence at protein level: Swiss-Prot protein existence level 1. Destroys superoxide anion radicals which are normally produced within the cells and which are toxic to biological systems. From Homo sapiens (Human).
   1008..1034    +  CDS            HA: HA (human influenza hemagglutinin) epitope tag
   1080..1586    +  CDS            avrBs3 (fragment): AVRB3_XANEU - Experimental evidence at protein level: Swiss-Prot protein existence level 1. Avirulence protein. Acts as a transcription factor in C.annuum plants. In susceptible plants lacking the Bs3 resistance gene induces expression of a number of genes, including genes homologous to a family of auxin-induced genes, alpha-expansin genes, pectate lyase, anthocyanidin glucoside rhamnosyl transferase and at least one transcription factor, UPA20. Their expression leads to plant hypertrophy in mesophyll cells, probably mainly mediated by UPA20 (PubMed:17962565). In resistant plants induces the h
   3309..3635    +  CDS            dddA (fragment): DDDA_BURC1 - Experimental evidence at protein level: Swiss-Prot protein existence level 1. Toxic component of a toxin-immunity protein module, which functions as a cellular contact-dependent growth inhibition (CDI) system. CDI modules allow bacteria to communicate with and inhibit the growth of closely related neighboring bacteria in a contact-dependent fashion. Bacteria that have this module inhibit or kill bacteria without it, giving them a growth advantage. Probably specifically inhibited by cognate immunity protein DddI (Probable). The C-terminal 163 residue fragment has double-stranded DN
   3651..3669    -  promoter       SP6 promoter: promoter for bacteriophage SP6 RNA polymerase
   3695..3919    +  polyA_signal   bGH poly(A) signal: bovine growth hormone polyadenylation signal
   3923..3944    +  promoter       SV40 promoter (fragment): SV40 enhancer and early promoter
   3997..4155    +  CDS            ble (fragment): BLE_KLEPN - Experimental evidence at protein level: Swiss-Prot protein existence level 1. Binding protein with a strong affinity to the bleomycin family of antibiotics. Binds to CL990; an antimitotic-antibiotic compound. From Klebsiella pneumoniae.
   4150..4271    +  polyA_signal   SV40 poly(A) signal: SV40 polyadenylation signal
   4344..4360    -  protein_bind   lac operator: The lac repressor binds to the lac operator to inhibit transcription in E. coli. This inhibition can be relieved by adding lactose or isopropyl-β-D-thiogalactopyranoside (IPTG). lac repressor encoded by lacI
   4368..4398    -  promoter       lac promoter: promoter for the E. coli lac operon
   4413..4434    -  protein_bind   CAP binding site: CAP binding activates transcription in the presence of cAMP. E. coli catabolite activator protein
   4447..4539    -  CDS            lacI (fragment): lac repressor; lacI; The lac repressor binds to the lac operator to inhibit transcription in E. coli. This inhibition can be relieved by adding lactose or isopropyl-β-D-thiogalactopyranoside (IPTG).
   4722..5310    -  rep_origin     ori: high-copy-number ColE1/pMB1/pBR322/pUC origin of replication
   5481..6341    -  CDS            AmpR: β-lactamase; bla; confers resistance to ampicillin, carbenicillin, and related antibiotics
   6342..6446    -  promoter       AmpR promoter: bla
>Addgene plasmid #212952 | TALED_Left-ND6-1397N | addgene full sequence | sequence record 422674 | Addgene NGS Result
GACGGATCGGGAGATCTCCCGATCCCCTATGGTGCACTCTCAGTACAATCTGCTCTGATGCCGCATAGTT
AAGCCAGTATCTGCTCCCTGCTTGTGTGTTGGAGGTCGCTGAGTAGTGCGCGAGCAAAATTTAAGCTACA
ACAAGGCAAGGCTTGACCGACAATTGCATGAAGAATCTGCTTAGGGTTAGGCGTTTTGCGCTGCTTCGCG
ATGTACGGGCCAGATATACGCGTTGACATTGATTATTGACTAGTTATTAATAGTAATCAATTACGGGGTC
ATTAGTTCATAGCCCATATATGGAGTTCCGCGTTACATAACTTACGGTAAATGGCCCGCCTGGCTGACCG
CCCAACGACCCCCGCCCATTGACGTCAATAATGACGTATGTTCCCATAGTAACGCCAATAGGGACTTTCC
ATTGACGTCAATGGGTGGAGTATTTACGGTAAACTGCCCACTTGGCAGTACATCAAGTGTATCATATGCC
AAGTACGCCCCCTATTGACGTCAATGACGGTAAATGGCCCGCCTGGCATTATGCCCAGTACATGACCTTA
TGGGACTTTCCTACTTGGCAGTACATCTACGTATTAGTCATCGCTATTACCATGGTGATGCGGTTTTGGC
AGTACATCAATGGGCGTGGATAGCGGTTTGACTCACGGGGATTTCCAAGTCTCCACCCCATTGACGTCAA
TGGGAGTTTGTTTTGGCACCAAAATCAACGGGACTTTCCAAAATGTCGTAACAACTCCGCCCCATTGACG
CAAATGGGCGGTAGGCGTGTACGGTGGGAGGTCTATATAAGCAGAGCTCTCTGGCTAACTAGAGAACCCA
CTGCTTACTGGCTTATCGAAATTAATACGACTCACTATAGGGAGATGGCTCTTAGTCGAGCCGTCTGTGG
TACTTCCCGACAGCTTGCTCCAGTCTTGGGGTACCTTGGCTCCCGACAAAAGCACTCTCTCCCTGATTAC
CCTTACGATGTACCTGACTACGCCGGCTACCCTTACGACGTACCAGATTACGCTGGATATCCATACGATG
TCCCTGATTATGCTGGGATCCGAATTCAAGATCTACGCACGCTCGGCTACAGCCAGCAGCAACAGGAGAA
GATCAAACCGAAGGTTCGTTCGACAGTGGCGCAGCACCACGAGGCACTGGTCGGCCATGGGTTTACACAC
GCGCACATCGTTGCGCTCAGCCAACACCCGGCAGCGTTAGGGACCGTCGCTGTCAAGTATCAGGACATGA
TCGCAGCGTTGCCAGAGGCGACACACGAAGCGATCGTTGGCGTCGGCAAACAGTGGTCCGGCGCACGCGC
TCTGGAGGCCTTGCTCACGGTGGCGGGAGAGTTGAGAGGTCCACCGTTACAGTTGGACACAGGCCAACTT
CTCAAGATTGCAAAACGTGGCGGCGTGACCGCAGTGGAGGCAGTGCATGCATGGCGCAATGCACTGACGG
GTGCCCCCCTGAACCTTACACCTGCTCAGGTCGTTGCTATTGCATCACACGATGGGGGCAAACAGGCACT
CGAGACAGTGCAGCGGTTGCTGCCAGTGCTGTGTCAAGATCACGGTTTGACCCCAGAGCAAGTGGTGGCC
ATCGCTTCAAACATAGGAGGAAAGCAAGCCCTCGAGACTGTTCAAAGACTGCTTCCCGTTCTCTGTCAAG
CACATGGGTTGACTCCAGCACAGGTTGTTGCCATTGCTAGTAATATTGGTGGTAAACAGGCATTGGAAAC
TGTGCAAAGACTCCTTCCTGTCCTGTGTCAGGACCATGGGTTGACCCCAGCTCAAGTCGTCGCTATCGCT
AGTCATGATGGGGGGAAACAGGCTCTCGAAACTGTGCAGAGGCTGCTCCCCGTGCTTTGTCAGGCTCACG
GTTTGACCCCCGACCAGGTCGTTGCAATCGCCTCTCATGACGGCGGCAAGCAAGCCCTCGAGACTGTGCA
AAGGCTGCTTCCCGTCTTGTGCCAAGATCATGGCCTCACTCCTGATCAGGTGGTGGCCATTGCTTCACAC
GATGGGGGCAAGCAGGCTCTTGAAACCGTTCAGAGACTTTTGCCAGTCCTGTGTCAGGACCATGGGCTCA
CACCAGCCCAAGTCGTCGCAATCGCCTCCCACGACGGCGGCAAGCAGGCATTGGAAACCGTGCAAAGACT
TTTGCCAGTGCTGTGCCAAGCACACGGCCTCACCCCAGCACAAGTGGTGGCTATCGCTAGCAACGGTGGG
GGCAAGCAGGCCCTTGAGACAGTTCAGAGGCTCCTTCCTGTTCTCTGTCAGGATCATGGTTTGACACCAG
ATCAGGTGGTCGCTATTGCTTCCAACAATGGCGGGAAACAAGCTTTGGAGACTGTGCAACGGTTGCTGCC
TGTTCTCTGCCAAGCACATGGCTTGACCCCCGAGCAGGTGGTCGCCATCGCATCCAATATTGGTGGAAAA
CAAGCTCTGGAAACTGTCCAGAGACTTTTGCCAGTGCTCTGTCAAGCTCATGGCCTCACTCCTGCTCAGG
TTGTGGCCATTGCCAGCCACGATGGGGGTAAGCAAGCACTTGAAACAGTTCAAAGACTGCTTCCCGTGCT
TTGTCAGGCACACGGGCTGACTCCCGCACAAGTCGTCGCCATCGCCTCACATGACGGAGGCAAACAAGCA
CTGGAGACAGTTCAACGCCTCCTCCCTGTCTTGTGCCAAGACCACGGACTGACTCCTGCACAGGTGGTTG
CAATCGCAAGCCATGATGGCGGTAAGCAAGCTTTGGAGACAGTCCAGCGCTTGCTTCCCGTGCTCTGTCA
AGACCACGGTCTGACCCCCGCTCAAGTTGTGGCTATTGCTTCCCATGACGGGGGCAAGCAGGCTTTGGAG
ACTGTGCAAAGATTGCTTCCTGTGTTGTGCCAGGCTCATGGACTGACCCCTGCCCAGGTGGTGGCCATTG
CCTCCCACGATGGAGGTAAGCAGGCTCTGGAGACAGTTCAAAGATTGCTTCCAGTTCTTTGCCAGGATCA
CGGTCTGACACCTGATCAGGTCGTGGCCATCGCATCAAATATAGGGGGTAAACAAGCTTTGGAGACTGTC
CAGAGGCTCCTCCCCGTCTTGTGTCAAGCCCACGGTCTGACTCCGGAACAGGTGGTGGCGATTGCAAGCA
ACGGCGGCGGCAAACAGGCTCTAGAGAGCATTGTTGCCCAGCTCTCCAGACCTGATCCGGCGCTAGCCGC
GTTGACAAATGATCATCTTGTTGCTCTTGCTTGTCTTGGCGGACGACCTGCCCTGGATGCTGTGAAAAAG
GGGTTGGGGGGCTCTGGATCAGGTAGCTACGCACTTGGTCCTTACCAGATTAGCGCACCCCAACTCCCCG
CCTATAATGGTCAAACCGTCGGGACCTTTTACTACGTAAACGATGCTGGTGGGCTGGAATCCAAAGTATT
CTCCTCAGGGGGCCCTACACCCTACCCCAACTACGCCAATGCTGGTCATGTAGAAGGGCAGTCAGCACTG
TTTATGCGCGATAATGGTATAAGCGAGGGGTTGGTCTTCCATAACAACCCAGAGGGTACTTGTGGCTTCT
GTGTGAATATGACTGAAACCCTTCTGCCCGAAAATGCCAAGATGACTGTCGTCCCACCTGAAGGCTAGTC
AGGGCCCTATTCTATAGTGTCACCTAAATGCTAGAGCTCGCTGATCAGCCTCGACTGTGCCTTCTAGTTG
CCAGCCATCTGTTGTTTGCCCCTCCCCCGTGCCTTCCTTGACCCTGGAAGGTGCCACTCCCACTGTCCTT
TCCTAATAAAATGAGGAAATTGCATCGCATTGTCTGAGTAGGTGTCATTCTATTCTGGGGGGTGGGGTGG
GGCAGGACAGCAAGGGGGAGGATTGGGAAGACAATAGCAGGCATGCTGGGGATGCGGTGGGCTCTATGGC
TTCTGAGGCGGAAAGAACCAGCTGGGGCTCTAGGGGGTATCCCCACGCTGCAGTGAGCGGGACTCTGGGG
TTCGAAATGACCGACCAAGCGACGCCCAACCTGCCATCACGAGATTTCGATTCCACCGCCGCCTTCTATG
AAAGGTTGGGCTTCGGAATCGTTTTCCGGGACGCCGGCTGGATGATCCTCCAGCGCGGGGATCTCATGCT
GGAGTTCTTCGCCCACCCCAACTTGTTTATTGCAGCTTATAATGGTTACAAATAAAGCAATAGCATCACA
AATTTCACAAATAAAGCATTTTTTTCACTGCATTCTAGTTGTGGTTTGTCCAAACTCATCAATGTATCTT
ATCATGTCTGTATACCGTCGACCTCTAGCTAGAGCTTGGCGTAATCATGGTCATAGCTGTTTCCTGTGTG
AAATTGTTATCCGCTCACAATTCCACACAACATACGAGCCGGAAGCATAAAGTGTAAAGCCTGGGGTGCC
TAATGAGTGAGCTAACTCACATTAATTGCGTTGCGCTCACTGCCCGCTTTCCAGTCGGGAAACCTGTCGT
GCCAGCTGCATTAATGAATCGGCCAACGCGCGGGGAGAGGCGGTTTGCGTATTGGGCGCTCTTCCGCTTC
CTCGCTCACTGACTCGCTGCGCTCGGTCGTTCGGCTGCGGCGAGCGGTATCAGCTCACTCAAAGGCGGTA
ATACGGTTATCCACAGAATCAGGGGATAACGCAGGAAAGAACATGTGAGCAAAAGGCCAGCAAAAGGCCA
GGAACCGTAAAAAGGCCGCGTTGCTGGCGTTTTTCCATAGGCTCCGCCCCCCTGACGAGCATCACAAAAA
TCGACGCTCAAGTCAGAGGTGGCGAAACCCGACAGGACTATAAAGATACCAGGCGTTTCCCCCTGGAAGC
TCCCTCGTGCGCTCTCCTGTTCCGACCCTGCCGCTTACCGGATACCTGTCCGCCTTTCTCCCTTCGGGAA
GCGTGGCGCTTTCTCATAGCTCACGCTGTAGGTATCTCAGTTCGGTGTAGGTCGTTCGCTCCAAGCTGGG
CTGTGTGCACGAACCCCCCGTTCAGCCCGACCGCTGCGCCTTATCCGGTAACTATCGTCTTGAGTCCAAC
CCGGTAAGACACGACTTATCGCCACTGGCAGCAGCCACTGGTAACAGGATTAGCAGAGCGAGGTATGTAG
GCGGTGCTACAGAGTTCTTGAAGTGGTGGCCTAACTACGGCTACACTAGAAGAACAGTATTTGGTATCTG
CGCTCTGCTGAAGCCAGTTACCTTCGGAAAAAGAGTTGGTAGCTCTTGATCCGGCAAACAAACCACCGCT
GGTAGCGGTGGTTTTTTTGTTTGCAAGCAGCAGATTACGCGCAGAAAAAAAGGATCTCAAGAAGATCCTT
TGATCTTTTCTACGGGGTCTGACGCTCAGTGGAACGAAAACTCACGTTAAGGGATTTTGGTCATGAGATT
ATCAAAAAGGATCTTCACCTAGATCCTTTTAAATTAAAAATGAAGTTTTAAATCAATCTAAAGTATATAT
GAGTAAACTTGGTCTGACAGTTACCAATGCTTAATCAGTGAGGCACCTATCTCAGCGATCTGTCTATTTC
GTTCATCCATAGTTGCCTGACTCCCCGTCGTGTAGATAACTACGATACGGGAGGGCTTACCATCTGGCCC
CAGTGCTGCAATGATACCGCGAGATCCACGCTCACCGGCTCCAGATTTATCAGCAATAAACCAGCCAGCC
GGAAGGGCCGAGCGCAGAAGTGGTCCTGCAACTTTATCCGCCTCCATCCAGTCTATTAATTGTTGCCGGG
AAGCTAGAGTAAGTAGTTCGCCAGTTAATAGTTTGCGCAACGTTGTTGCCATTGCTACAGGCATCGTGGT
GTCACGCTCGTCGTTTGGTATGGCTTCATTCAGCTCCGGTTCCCAACGATCAAGGCGAGTTACATGATCC
CCCATGTTGTGCAAAAAAGCGGTTAGCTCCTTCGGTCCTCCGATCGTTGTCAGAAGTAAGTTGGCCGCAG
TGTTATCACTCATGGTTATGGCAGCACTGCATAATTCTCTTACTGTCATGCCATCCGTAAGATGCTTTTC
TGTGACTGGTGAGTACTCAACCAAGTCATTCTGAGAATAGTGTATGCGGCGACCGAGTTGCTCTTGCCCG
GCGTCAATACGGGATAATACCGCGCCACATAGCAGAACTTTAAAAGTGCTCATCATTGGAAAACGTTCTT
CGGGGCGAAAACTCTCAAGGATCTTACCGCTGTTGAGATCCAGTTCGATGTAACCCACTCGTGCACCCAA
CTGATCTTCAGCATCTTTTACTTTCACCAGCGTTTCTGGGTGAGCAAAAACAGGAAGGCAAAATGCCGCA
AAAAAGGGAATAAGGGCGACACGGAAATGTTGAATACTCATACTCTTCCTTTTTCAATATTATTGAAGCA
TTTATCAGGGTTATTGTCTCATGAGCGGATACATATTTGAATGTATTTAGAAAAATAAACAAATAGGGGT
TCCGCGCACATTTCCCCGAAAAGTGCCACCTGACGTC
